>Addgene plasmid #167672 | pSF464 | addgene full sequence | sequence record 331045 | Addgene NGS Result
CTTTCCTGCGTTATCCCCTGATTCTGTGGATAACCGTATTACCGCCTTTGAGTGAGCTGATACCGCTCGC
CGCAGCCGAACGACCGAGCGCAGCGAGTCAGTGAGCGAGGAAGCGGAAGAGCGCCCAATACGCAAACCGC
CTCTCCCCGCGCGTTGGCCGATTCATTAATGCAGCTGGCACGACAGGTTTCCCGACTGGAAAGCGGGCAG
TGAGCGCAACGCAATTAATACGCGTACCGCTAGCCAGGAAGAGTTTGTAGAAACGCAAAAAGGCCATCCG
TCAGGATGGCCTTCTGCTTAGTTTGATGCCTGGCAGTTTATGGCGGGCGTCCTGCCCGCCACCCTCCGGG
CCGTTGCTTCACAACGTTCAAATCCGCTCCCGGCGGATTTGTCCTACTCAGGAGAGCGTTCACCGACAAA
CAACAGATAAAACGAAAGGCCCAGTCTTCCGACTGAGCCTTTCGTTTTATTTGATGCCTGGCAGTTCCCT
ACTCTCGCGTTAACGCTAGCATGGATGTTTTCCCAGTCACGACGTTGTAAAACGACGGCCAGTCTTAAGC
TCGGGCCCCAAATAATGATTTTATTTTGACTGATAGTGACCTGTTCGTTGCAACAAATTGATGAGCAATG
CTTTTTTATAATGCCAACTTTGTACAAAAAAGCAGGCTTATACAAAAGTTGCCCCATGGCGTTCCCTCTA
GATAACGCAGGATCCCCAAGTGGTGGCTATCGAGACCGTCGACCGACAGCCTTCCAAATGTTCTTCTCAA
ACGGAATCGTCGTATCCAGCCTACTCGCTATTGTCCTCAATGCCGTATTAAATCATAAAAAGAAATAAGA
AAAAGAGGTGCGAGCCTCTTTTTTGTGTGACAAAATAAAAACATCTACCTATTCATATACGCTAGTGTCA
TAGTCCTGAAAATCATCTGCATCAAGAACAATTTCACAACTCTTATACTTTTCTCTTACAAGTCGTTCGG
CTTCATCTGGATTTTCAGCCTCTATACTTACTAAACGTGATAAAGTTTCTGTAATTTCTACTGTATCGAC
CTGCAGACTGGCTGTGTATAAGGGAGCCTGACATTTATATTCCCCAGAACATCAGGTTAATGGCGTTTTT
GATGTCATTTTCGCGGTGGCTGAGATCAGCCACTTCTTCCCCGATAACGGAGACTGGCACACTGGCCATA
TCGGTGGTCATCATGCGCCAGCTTTCATCCCCGATATGCACCACCGGGTAAAGTTCACGGGAGACTTTAT
CTGACAGCAGACGTGCACTGGCCAGGGGGATCACCATCCGTCGCCCGGGCGTGTCAATAATATCACTCTG
TACATCCACAAACAGACGATAACGGCTCTCTCTTTTATAGGTGTAAACCTTAAACTGCATTTCACCAGCC
CCTGTTCTCGTCAGCAAAAGAGCCGTTCATTTCAATAAACCGGGCGACCTCAGCCATCCCTTCCTGATTT
TCCGCTTTCCAGCGTTCGGCACGCAGACGACGGGCTTCATTCTGCATGGTTGTGCTTACCAGACCGGAGA
TATTGACATCATATATGCCTTGAGCAACTGATAGCTGTCGCTGTCAACTGTCACTGTAATACGCTGCTTC
ATAGCATACCTCTTTTTGACATACTTCGGGTATACATATCAGTATATATTCTTATACCGCAAAAATCAGC
GCGCAAATACGCATACTGTTATCTGGCTTTTAGTAAGCCGGATCCACGCGGCGTTTACGCCCCCCCTGCC
ACTCATCGCAGTACTGTTGTAATTCATTAAGCATTCTGCCGACATGGAAGCCATCACAAACGGCATGATG
AACCTGAATCGCCAGCGGCATCAGCACCTTGTCGCCTTGCGTATAATATTTGCCCATGGTGAAAACGGGG
GCGAAGAAGTTGTCCATATTGGCCACGTTTAAATCAAAACTGGTGAAACTCACCCAGGGATTGGCTGAGA
CGAAAAACATATTCTCAATAAACCCTTTAGGGAAATAGGCCAGGTTTTCACCGTAACACGCCACATCTTG
CGAATATATGTGTAGAAACTGCCGGAAATCGTCGTGGTATTCACTCCAGAGCGATGAAAACGTTTCAGTT
TGCTCATGGAAAACGGTGTAACAAGGGTGAACACTATCCCATATCACCAGCTCACCGTCTTTCATTGCCA
TACGGAATTCCGGATGAGCATTCATCAGGCGGGCAAGAATGTGAATAAAGGCCGGATAAAACTTGTGCTT
ATTTTTCTTTACGGTCTTTAAAAAGGCCGTAATATCCAGCTGAACGGTCTGGTTATAGGTACATTGAGCA
ACTGACTGAAATGCCTCAAAATGTTCTTTACGATGCCATTGGGATATATCAACGGTGGTATATCCAGTGA
TTTTTTTCTCCATTTTAGCTTCCTTAGCTCCTGAAAATCTCGATAACTCAAAAAATACGCCCGGTAGTGA
TCTTATTTCATTATGGTGAAAGTTGGAACCTCTTACGTGCCGATCAACGTCTCATTTTCGCCAAAAGTTG
GCCCAGGGCTTCCCGGTATCAACAGGGACACCAGGATTTATTTATTCTGCGAAGTGATCTTCCGTCACAG
GTATTTATTCGGCGCAAAGTGCGTCGGGTGATGCTGCCAACTTAGTCGACGGTCTCTTGTTACTAGTAAG
GGCGAATTCGACCCAGCTTTCTTGTACAAAGTTGGCATTATAAGAAAGCATTGCTTATCAATTTGTTGCA
ACGAACAGGTCACTATCAGTCAAAATAAAATCATTATTTGCCATCCAGCTGATATCCCCTATAGTGAGTC
GTATTACATGGTCATAGCTGTTTCCTGGCAGCTCTGGCCCGTGTCTCAAAATCTCTGATGTTACATTGCA
CAAGATAAAAATATATCATCATGAACAATAAAACTGTCTGCTTACATAAACAGTAATACAAGGGGTGTTA
TGAGCCATATTCAACGGGAAACGTCGAGGCCGCGATTAAATTCCAACATGGATGCTGATTTATATGGGTA
TAAATGGGCTCGCGATAATGTCGGGCAATCAGGTGCGACAATCTATCGCTTGTATGGGAAGCCCGATGCG
CCAGAGTTGTTTCTGAAACATGGCAAAGGTAGCGTTGCCAATGATGTTACAGATGAGATGGTCAGACTAA
ACTGGCTGACGGAATTTATGCCTCTTCCGACCATCAAGCATTTTATCCGTACTCCTGATGATGCATGGTT
ACTCACCACTGCGATCCCCGGAAAAACAGCATTCCAGGTATTAGAAGAATATCCTGATTCAGGTGAAAAT
ATTGTTGATGCGCTGGCAGTGTTCCTGCGCCGGTTGCATTCGATTCCTGTTTGTAATTGTCCTTTTAACA
GCGATCGCGTATTTCGTCTCGCTCAGGCGCAATCACGAATGAATAACGGTTTGGTTGATGCGAGTGATTT
TGATGACGAGCGTAATGGCTGGCCTGTTGAACAAGTCTGGAAAGAAATGCATAAACTTTTGCCATTCTCA
CCGGATTCAGTCGTCACTCATGGTGATTTCTCACTTGATAACCTTATTTTTGACGAGGGGAAATTAATAG
GTTGTATTGATGTTGGACGAGTCGGAATCGCAGACCGATACCAGGATCTTGCCATCCTATGGAACTGCCT
CGGTGAGTTTTCTCCTTCATTACAGAAACGGCTTTTTCAAAAATATGGTATTGATAATCCTGATATGAAT
AAATTGCAGTTTCATTTGATGCTCGATGAGTTTTTCTAATCAGAATTGGTTAATTGGTTGTAACACTGGC
AGAGCATTACGCTGACTTGACGGGACGGCGCAAGCTCATGACCAAAATCCCTTAACGTGAGTTACGCGTC
GTTCCACTGAGCGTCAGACCCCGTAGAAAAGATCAAAGGATCTTCTTGAGATCCTTTTTTTCTGCGCGTA
ATCTGCTGCTTGCAAACAAAAAAACCACCGCTACCAGCGGTGGTTTGTTTGCCGGATCAAGAGCTACCAA
CTCTTTTTCCGAAGGTAACTGGCTTCAGCAGAGCGCAGATACCAAATACTGTTCTTCTAGTGTAGCCGTA
GTTAGGCCACCACTTCAAGAACTCTGTAGCACCGCCTACATACCTCGCTCTGCTAATCCTGTTACCAGTG
GCTGCTGCCAGTGGCGATAAGTCGTGTCTTACCGGGTTGGACTCAAGACGATAGTTACCGGATAAGGCGC
AGCGGTCGGGCTGAACGGGGGGTTCGTGCACACAGCCCAGCTTGGAGCGAACGACCTACACCGAACTGAG
ATACCTACAGCGTGAGCTATGAGAAAGCGCCACGCTTCCCGAAGGGAGAAAGGCGGACAGGTATCCGGTA
AGCGGCAGGGTCGGAACAGGAGAGCGCACGAGGGAGCTTCCAGGGGGAAACGCCTGGTATCTTTATAGTC
CTGTCGGGTTTCGCCACCTCTGACTTGAGCGTCGATTTTTGTGATGCTCGTCAGGGGGGCGGAGCCTATG
GAAAAACGCCAGCAACGCGGCCTTTTTACGGTTCCTGGCCTTTTGCTGGCCTTTTGCTCACATGTT
Features (pLannotate 1.2.2; 14 found; start..end, strand, type, name):
    121..213     +  CDS            lacI (fragment): lac repressor; lacI; The lac repressor binds to the lac operator to inhibit transcription in E. coli. This inhibition can be relieved by adding lactose or isopropyl-β-D-thiogalactopyranoside (IPTG).
    268..295     -  terminator     rrnB T2 terminator: transcription terminator T2 from the E. coli rrnB gene
    427..470     +  terminator     rrnB T1 terminator: Escherichia coli rrnB; transcription terminator T1 from the E. coli rrnB gene
    517..553     -  CDS            lacZα (fragment): LacZα fragment of β-galactosidase; lacZ fragment
    569..668     +  protein_bind   attL1: mutant version of attL; recombination site for the Gateway® LR reaction LR Clonase™
    892..1044    -  CDS            dpnD (fragment): DPND_STRPN - Protein predicted: Swiss-Prot protein existence level 4. From Streptococcus pneumoniae serotype 4 (strain ATCC BAA-334 / TIGR4).
   1088..1390    -  CDS            ccdB: CCDB_ECOLI - Also known as G, letB, letD. Experimental evidence at protein level: Swiss-Prot protein existence level 1. Toxic component of a type II toxin-antitoxin (TA) system, functioning in plasmid maintainence. Responsible for the post- segregational killing (PSK) of plasmid-free cells, also referred to as a plasmid addiction system. Half-life of over 2 hours. Cell killing by CcdB is accompanied by filamentation, defects in chromosome and plasmid segregation, defects in cell division, formation of anucleate cells, decreased DNA synthesis and plasmid loss. Interferes with the activity of DN
   1395..1553    -  CDS            ccdA (fragment): CCDA_ECO57 - Also known as H, letA. Experimental evidence at protein level: Swiss-Prot protein existence level 1. Antitoxin component of a type II toxin-antitoxin (TA) system which inhibits the post-segregational killing (PSK) of plasmid-free cells, also referred to as a plasmid addiction system. Binds to and blocks the activity of CcdB; will also remove bound CcdB protein from the CcdB-GyrA complex by forming a CcdA-CcdB complex, a process termed rejuvenation. Functions as a transcriptional corepressor for the ccdAB operon, repression also requires CcdB (By similarity). From Escherichia coli
   1735..2393    -  CDS            CmR: chloramphenicol acetyltransferase; cat; confers resistance to chloramphenicol
   2394..2496    -  promoter       cat promoter: promoter of the E. coli cat gene encoding chloramphenicol acetyltransferase
   2671..2770    -  protein_bind   attL2: mutant version of attL; recombination site for the Gateway® LR reaction LR Clonase™
   2788..2806    -  promoter       T7 promoter: promoter for bacteriophage T7 RNA polymerase
   2940..3749    +  CDS            KanR: aminoglycoside phosphotransferase; aph(3')-Ia; confers resistance to kanamycin in bacteria or G418 (Geneticin®) in eukaryotes
   3896..4484    +  rep_origin     ori: high-copy-number ColE1/pMB1/pBR322/pUC origin of replication
