[The description below was written by a language model from this plasmid's Addgene catalogue record and pLannotate feature annotations shown in this document.]
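Description:
pSF464 is a 4,546 bp Gateway entry-type intermediate vector built on the pDONR221 backbone and used in a multiplex CRISPR/Cas9 cloning workflow for generating multiple Arabidopsis mutants. It replicates in E. coli from a high-copy ColE1/pUC-type origin and carries a kanamycin resistance gene (aph(3')-Ia) on the backbone. A second marker, chloramphenicol acetyltransferase driven by its own cat promoter, lies within the exchangeable cassette, so the empty vector is selected on both antibiotics. Because the cassette also encodes the CcdB toxin, which poisons DNA gyrase, the plasmid has to be maintained in a ccdB-tolerant strain.

The payload is the region between the attL1 and attL2 recombination sites. It contains the complete ccdB coding sequence, an adjacent partial ccdA fragment and the CmR gene, which together form the standard negative/positive selection cassette. According to the record, this cassette serves as a placeholder that is replaced by four guide RNA units assembled by Golden Gate cloning. Loss of ccdB then allows correct assemblies to grow in ordinary E. coli strains. The Type IIS sites used for this step and the gRNA promoters are not annotated in the feature table, and the record does not state them.

Once loaded, the attL1/attL2 sites allow the four-gRNA array to be moved by an LR reaction into a compatible destination vector. rrnB T1 and T2 terminators upstream of attL1 insulate the cassette from read-through transcription. A T7 promoter and M13-type primer sites flank the att sites, and the primer sites are used for sequencing. The short lacI, lacZα and dpnD fragments in the annotation appear to be backbone or cassette remnants with no functional role.
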