Addgene plasmid #167672: pSF464
Purpose: Intermediate vector for four gRNAs using GoldenGate, contains ccdB and attL1-L2 sites for Gateway
Depositing lab: Niko Geldner. Depositing organization: Universite de Lausanne (UNIL). Publication: Combined fluorescent seed selection and multiplex CRISPR/Cas9 assembly for fast generation of multiple Arabidopsis mutants. Ursache R, Fujita S, Denervaud Tendon V, Geldner N. Plant Methods. 2021 Oct 30;17(1):111. doi: 10.1186/s13007-021-00811-9. PubMed 34717688.
Backbone
  Vector backbone: pDONR221
  Vector type: CRISPR
Growth in bacteria
  Bacterial resistance: Chloramphenicol and Kanamycin, 25 & 50 μg/mL
  Growth temperature: 37°C
  Growth strain: ccdB Survival
  Copy number: High Copy
Gene/Insert
  Gene/Insert name: attL1-ccdB-attL2
  Species: Escherichia coli
  Cloning method: Gateway Cloning
  Sequencing primers: 5′ GTAAAACGACGGCCAGT; 3′ CAGGAAACAGCTATGAC
Terms and licenses: Academic/Nonprofit Terms; Industry Terms: Not Available to Industry
Depositor comments: Please visit https://www.biorxiv.org/content/10.1101/2021.05.20.444986v1 for bioRxiv preprint.
How to cite: pSF464 was a gift from Niko Geldner (Addgene plasmid # 167672 ; http://n2t.net/addgene:167672 ; RRID:Addgene_167672)
